Addgene plasmid #69940: pSCKtheoRaj12-olsa
Purpose: pSTC2,theoHHAzRaj12,cisRaj12-sfGFP, KanR
Depositing lab: Alfonso Jaramillo. Depositing organization: University of Warwick. Publication: Dynamic signal processing by ribozyme-mediated RNA circuits to control gene expression. Shen S, Rodrigo G, Prakash S, Majer E, Landrain TE, Kirov B, Daros JA, Jaramillo A. Nucleic Acids Res. 2015 May 26;43(10):5158-70. doi: 10.1093/nar/gkv287. Epub 2015 Apr 27. PubMed 25916845.
Backbone
  Vector backbone: pSTC2
  Backbone size w/o insert (bp): 3376
  Total vector size (bp): 4542
  Vector type: Bacterial Expression, Synthetic Biology
Growth in bacteria
  Bacterial resistance: Kanamycin, 50 μg/mL
  Growth temperature: 37°C
  Growth strain: Top10
  Copy number: Low Copy
Gene/Insert 1
  Gene/Insert name: TheoHHAzRaj12,cisRaj12,sfGFP
  Species: Synthetic
  Insert size (bp): 1166
  Cloning method: Restriction Enzyme; 5′ cloning site EcoRI (not destroyed); 3′ cloning site PstI (not destroyed)
  Sequencing primers: 5′ tgccacctgacgtctaagaa; 3′ gctcactcaaaggcggtaat
Gene/Insert 2
  Gene/Insert name: theoHHAzRaj12,cisRaj12-sfGFP
  Species: Synthetic
  Insert size (bp): 1166
Terms and licenses: Academic/Nonprofit Terms; Industry Terms: Not Available to Industry
Depositor comments: Please check Genbank file for complete sequence annotation.
How to cite: pSCKtheoRaj12-olsa was a gift from Alfonso Jaramillo (Addgene plasmid # 69940 ; http://n2t.net/addgene:69940 ; RRID:Addgene_69940)
