[The description below was written by a language model from this plasmid's Addgene catalogue record and pLannotate feature annotations shown in this document.]
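Description:
pSCKtheoRaj12-olsa is a low-copy bacterial expression plasmid for synthetic biology, built on the pSTC2 backbone and totalling about 4.5 kb. It replicates from the pSC101 origin with its required Rep101 (RepA) protein, which accounts for the low copy number, and it is selected with kanamycin through a KanR aminoglycoside phosphotransferase gene. The synthetic insert of roughly 1.2 kb sits between retained EcoRI and PstI sites. A BioBrick prefix is annotated at its start, and several transcription terminators (tonB, lambda t0, his operon, T3Te) insulate the cassettes from the backbone.

The payload is a two-part RNA circuit arranged as divergent transcription units. On the reverse strand, a PLtetO-1 promoter (annotated as a fragment) drives a transcript containing a hammerhead ribozyme. This corresponds to the recorded part theoHHAzRaj12, whose name suggests a theophylline-responsive aptazyme linked to the small regulatory RNA Raj12. On the forward strand, a region carrying a lac operator lies upstream of a superfolder GFP coding sequence, followed by the tonB terminator. The promoter itself is not annotated as a feature. The recorded part cisRaj12 presumably lies in the unannotated 5′ leader of sfGFP as the cis-repressing element targeted by Raj12, but the feature table does not mark it.

The associated work concerns ribozyme-mediated RNA circuits that control gene expression. By that reading, ligand-dependent ribozyme self-cleavage would release or activate the small RNA, which then acts on the reporter mRNA, with sfGFP fluorescence as the output. The record does not spell out this mechanism or the meaning of the "olsa" suffix. The depositor directs users to the GenBank file for complete annotation.
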