Features (pLannotate 1.2.2; 13 found; start..end, strand, type, name):
      1..22      +  misc_feature   BioBrick prefix: BioBrick prefix for parts that do not start with "ATG"
    130..199     -  ncRNA          Hammerhead 1: Accession: RF00163 - Hammerhead ribozyme (type I)
    217..270     -  promoter       PLtetO-1 promoter (fragment): modified phage lambda PL promoter with tet operator sites (Lutz and Bujard, 1997)
    315..331     +  protein_bind   lac operator: The lac repressor binds to the lac operator to inhibit transcription in E. coli. This inhibition can be relieved by adding lactose or isopropyl-β-D-thiogalactopyranoside (IPTG). lac repressor encoded by lacI
    405..1115    +  CDS            superfolder GFP: GFP variant that folds robustly even when fused to poorly folded proteins (Pédelacq et al., 2006)
   1202..1233    +  terminator     tonB terminator: bidirectional E. coli tonB-P14 transcription terminator
   1280..1320    -  terminator     bacterial terminator (fragment): putative bacterial transcription terminator
   1332..2147    -  CDS            KanR: aminoglycoside phosphotransferase confers resistance to kanamycin in bacteria or G418 (Geneticin®) in eukaryotes
   2505..3455    -  CDS            Rep101: RepA protein needed for replication with the pSC101 origin; rep101
   3503..3725    -  rep_origin     pSC101 ori: low-copy replication origin that requires the Rep101 protein
   4217..4311    -  terminator     lambda t0 terminator: transcription terminator from phage lambda
   4348..4407    +  terminator     his operon terminator: This putative transcriptin terminator from the E. coli his operon has a 2-bp deletion introduced during synthesis. Its efficiency has not been determined.
   4467..4496    -  terminator     T3Te terminator: phage T3 early transcription terminator
>Addgene plasmid #69940 | pSCKtheoRaj12-olsa | depositor full sequence | sequence record 124983 | pSCKtheoRaj12-osla
GAATTCGCGGCCGCTTCTAGAGACAGAAAAGCCCGCCTTTCGGCGGGCTTTGCCCAGAATCCCTTCGAGC
AAATCCTAGCGAGGTGCCGCTAGATTCGCTCAAAGGAACCCTTCTTCCTGCCCGTCTGGAATCCAGGACA
CCTGCCAAGGGCCTTTCGGCTGGTATGTATTTCGTCCTATTTGGGACTCATCAGCTGGATGTACGAAGGC
AGCGCCGTGCTCAGTATCTCTATCACTGATAGGGATGTCAATCTCTATCACTGATAGGGAGCTAGCCAAT
TGATGCATATAAATGTGAGCGGATAACATTGACATTGTGAGCGGATAACAAGATACTGAGCACCAATTCT
ACCATTCACCTCTTGGATTTGGGTATTAAAGAGGAGAAAGGTACCATGACTAGTCGTAAAGGCGAAGAGC
TGTTCACTGGTGTCGTCCCTATTCTGGTGGAACTGGATGGTGATGTCAACGGTCATAAGTTTTCCGTGCG
TGGCGAGGGTGAAGGTGACGCAACTAATGGTAAACTGACGCTGAAGTTCATCTGTACTACTGGTAAACTG
CCGGTACCTTGGCCGACTCTGGTAACGACGCTGACTTATGGTGTTCAGTGCTTTGCTCGTTATCCGGACC
ATATGAAGCAGCATGACTTCTTCAAGTCCGCCATGCCGGAAGGCTATGTGCAGGAACGCACGATTTCCTT
TAAGGATGACGGCACGTACAAAACGCGTGCGGAAGTGAAATTTGAAGGCGATACCCTGGTAAACCGCATT
GAGCTGAAAGGCATTGACTTTAAAGAAGACGGCAATATCCTGGGCCATAAGCTGGAATACAATTTTAACA
GCCACAATGTTTACATCACCGCCGATAAACAAAAAAATGGCATTAAAGCGAATTTTAAAATTCGCCACAA
CGTGGAGGATGGCAGCGTGCAGCTGGCTGATCACTACCAGCAAAACACTCCAATCGGTGATGGTCCTGTT
CTGCTGCCAGACAATCACTATCTGAGCACGCAAAGCGTTCTGTCTAAAGATCCGAACGAGAAACGCGATC
ATATGGTTCTGCTGGAGTTCGTAACCGCAGCGGGCATCACGCATGGTATGGATGAACTGTACAAAGCTAG
CGCAGCGAACGACGAAAATTACGCCCTTGCAGCGTAATAACTGCAGGAGTCACTAAGGGTTAGTTAGTTA
GATTAGCAGAAAGTCAAAAGCCTCCGACCGGAGGCTTTTGACTAAAACTTCCCTTGGGGTTATCATTGGG
GCTCACTCAAAGGCGGTAATCAGATAAAAAAAATCCTTAGCTTTCGCTAAGGATGATTTCTGCTAGTATT
ATTAGAAAAACTCATCGAGCATCAAATGAAACTGCAATTTATTCATATCAGGATTATCAATACCATATTT
TTGAAAAAGCCGTTTCTGTAATGAAGGAGAAAACTCACCGAGGCAGTTCCAAAGAATGGCAAGGTCCTGG
TAACGGTCTGCGATTCCGACCCGTCCAACATCAATACAACCTATTAATTTCCCCTCGTCAAAAATAAGGT
TATCAAGTGAGAAATCACCATGAGTGACGACTGAATCCGGTGAGAATGGCAAGAGCTTGTGCATTTCTTT
CCAGACTTGTTCAACAGGCCAGCCATTACGCTCGTCATCAAAATCACTCGCATCAACCAAACCGTTATTC
ATGCGTGATTGCGCCTGAGCAAGACGAAATACACGATCGCTGTTAAAAGGACAATTACAAACAGGAATCG
AATGTAACCGGCGCAGGAACACGGCCAGCGCATCAACAATATTTTCACCTGAATCAGGATATTCTTCTAA
TACCTGGAAGGCTGTTTTCCCAGGAATCGCGGTGGTGAGTAACCACGCATCATCAGGAGTACGGATAAAA
TGCTTGATGGTCGGGAGAGGCATAAACTCCGTCAGCCAGTTGAGACGGACCATCTCATCTGTAACATCAT
TGGCAACGCTACCTTTGCCATGTTTCAGAAACAACTCTGGCGCATCGGGCTTCCCATACAAGCGATAGAT
TGTCGCACCTGATTGCCCGACATTATCGCGAGCCCATTTATACCCATATAAATCAGCGTCCATGTTGGAG
TTTAAGCGCGGACGGGAGCAAGACGTTTCCCGTTGAATATGGCTCATAACACCCCTTGTATTACTGTTTA
TGTAAGCAGACAGTTTTATTGTTCATGATGATATATTTTTATCTTGTGCAATGTAACATCAGAGATTTTG
AGACACAACGTGGCTTTGTTGAATAAATCGAACTTTTGCTGAGTTGAAGGATCAGCTCTAGTAGTTACAT
TGTCGATCTGTTCATGGTGAACAGCTTTAAATGCACCAAAAACTCGTAAAAGCTCTGATGTATCTATCTT
TTTTACACCGTTTTCATCTGTGCATATGGACAGTTTTCCCTTTGATATCTAACGGTGAACAGTTGTTCTA
CTTTTGTTTGTTAGTCTTGATGCTTCACTGATAGATACAAGAGCCATAAGAACCTCAGATCCTTCCGTAT
TTAGCCAGTATGTTCTCTAGTGTGGTTCGTTGTTTTTGCGTGAGCCATGAGAACGAACCATTGAGATCAT
GCTTACTTTGCATGTCACTCAAAAATTTTGCCTCAAAACTGGTGAGCTGAATTTTTGCAGTTAAAGCATC
GTGTAGTGTTTTTCTTAGTCCGTTACGTAGGTAGGAATCTGATGTAATGGTTGTTGGTATTTTGTCACCA
TTCATTTTTATCTGGTTGTTCTCAAGTTCGGTTACGAGATCCATTTGTCTATCTAGTTCAACTTGGAAAA
TCAACGTATCAGTCGGGCGGCCTCGCTTATCAACCACCAATTTCATATTGCTGTAAGTGTTTAAATCTTT
ACTTATTGGTTTCAAAACCCATTGGTTAAGCCTTTTAAACTCATGGTAGTTATTTTCAAGCATTAACATG
AACTTAAATTCATCAAGGCTAATCTCTATATTTGCCTTGTGAGTTTTCTTTTGTGTTAGTTCTTTTAATA
ACCACTCATAAATCCTCATAGAGTATTTGTTTTCAAAAGACTTAACATGTTCCAGATTATATTTTATGAA
TTTTTTTAACTGGAAAAGATAAGGCAATATCTCTTCACTAAAAACTAATTCTAATTTTTCGCTTGAGAAC
TTGGCATAGTTTGTCCACTGGAAAATCTCAAAGCCTTTAACCAAAGGATTCCTGATTTCCACAGTTCTCG
TCATCAGCTCTCTGGTTGCTTTAGCTAATACACCATAAGCATTTTCCCTACTGATGTTCATCATCTGAGC
GTATTGGTTATAAGTGAACGATACCGTCCGTTCTTTCCTTGTAGGGTTTTCAATCGTGGGGTTGAGTAGT
GCCACACAGCATAAAATTAGCTTGGTTTCATGCTCCGTTAAGTCATAGCGACTAATCGCTAGTTCATTTG
CTTTGAAAACAACTAATTCAGACATACATCTCAATTGGTCTAGGTGATTTTAATCACTATACCAATTGAG
ATGGGCTAGTCAATGATAATTACATGTCCTTTTCCTTTGAGTTGTGGGTATCTGTAAATTCTGCTAGACC
TTTGCTGGAAAACTTGTAAATTCTGCTAGACCCTCTGTAAATTCCGCTAGACCTTTGTGTGTTTTTTTTG
TTTATATTCAAGTGGTTATAATTTATAGAATAAAGAAAGAATAAAAAAAGATAAAAAGAATAGATCCCAG
CCCTGTGTATAACTCACTACTTTAGTCAGTTCCGCAGTATTACAAAAGGATGTCGCAAACGCTGTTTGCT
CCTCTACAAAACAGACCTTAAAACCCTAAAGGCTTAAGTAGCACCCTCGCAAGCTCGGGCAAATCGCTGA
ATATTCCTTTTGTCTCCGACCATCAGGCACCTGAGTCGCTGTCTTTTTCGTGACATTCAGTTCGCTGCGC
TCACGGCTCTGGCAGTGAATGGGGGTAAATGGCACTACAGGCGCCTTTTATGGATTCATGCAAGGAAACT
ACCCATAATACAAGAAAAGCCCGTCACGGGCTTCTCAGGGCGTTTTATGGCGGGTCTGCTATGTGGTGCT
ATCTGACTTTTTGCTGTTCAGCAGTTCCTGCCCTCTGATTTTCCAGTCTGACCACTTCGGATTATCCCGT
GACAGGTCATTCAGACTGGCTAATGCACCCAGTAAGGCAGCGGTATCATCAACAGGCTTACCCGTCTTAC
TGTCCCTAGTGCTTGGATTCTCACCAATAAAAAACGCCCGGCGGCAACCGAGCGTTCTGAACAAATCCAG
ATGGAGTTCTGAGGTCATTACTGGATCTATCAACAGGAGTCCAAGCGAGCTCGTAAACTTGGTCTGACAG
CTCTAGCTCCGGCAAAAAAACGGGCAAGGTGTCACCACCCTGCCCTTTTTCTTTAAAACCGAAAAGATTA
CTTCGCGTTTGCCACCTGACGTCTAAGAAAAGGAATATTCAGCAATTTGCCCGTGCCGAAGAAAGGCCCA
CCCGTGAAGGTGAGCCAGTGAGTTGATTGCTACGTAATTAGTTAGTTAGCCCTTAGTGACTC
