>Addgene plasmid #69940 | pSCKtheoRaj12-olsa | depositor partial sequence | sequence record 124982 | TheoHHAzRaj12,cisRaj12-sfGFP
GAATTCGCGGCCGCTTCTAGAGACAGAAAAGCCCGCCTTTCGGCGGGCTTTGCCCAGAATCCCTTCGAGC
AAATCCTAGCGAGGTGCCGCTAGATTCGCTCAAAGGAACCCTTCTTCCTGCCCGTCTGGAATCCAGGACA
CCTGCCAAGGGCCTTTCGGCTGGTATGTATTTCGTCCTATTTGGGACTCATCAGCTGGATGTACGAAGGC
AGCGCCGTGCTCAGTATCTCTATCACTGATAGGGATGTCAATCTCTATCACTGATAGGGAGCTAGCCAAT
TGATGCATATAAATGTGAGCGGATAACATTGACATTGTGAGCGGATAACAAGATACTGAGCACCAATTCT
ACCATTCACCTCTTGGATTTGGGTATTAAAGAGGAGAAAGGTACCATGACTAGTCGTAAAGGCGAAGAGC
TGTTCACTGGTGTCGTCCCTATTCTGGTGGAACTGGATGGTGATGTCAACGGTCATAAGTTTTCCGTGCG
TGGCGAGGGTGAAGGTGACGCAACTAATGGTAAACTGACGCTGAAGTTCATCTGTACTACTGGTAAACTG
CCGGTACCTTGGCCGACTCTGGTAACGACGCTGACTTATGGTGTTCAGTGCTTTGCTCGTTATCCGGACC
ATATGAAGCAGCATGACTTCTTCAAGTCCGCCATGCCGGAAGGCTATGTGCAGGAACGCACGATTTCCTT
TAAGGATGACGGCACGTACAAAACGCGTGCGGAAGTGAAATTTGAAGGCGATACCCTGGTAAACCGCATT
GAGCTGAAAGGCATTGACTTTAAAGAAGACGGCAATATCCTGGGCCATAAGCTGGAATACAATTTTAACA
GCCACAATGTTTACATCACCGCCGATAAACAAAAAAATGGCATTAAAGCGAATTTTAAAATTCGCCACAA
CGTGGAGGATGGCAGCGTGCAGCTGGCTGATCACTACCAGCAAAACACTCCAATCGGTGATGGTCCTGTT
CTGCTGCCAGACAATCACTATCTGAGCACGCAAAGCGTTCTGTCTAAAGATCCGAACGAGAAACGCGATC
ATATGGTTCTGCTGGAGTTCGTAACCGCAGCGGGCATCACGCATGGTATGGATGAACTGTACAAAGCTAG
CGCAGCGAACGACGAAAATTACGCCCTTGCAGCGTAATAACTGCAG
