>Addgene plasmid #69940 | pSCKtheoRaj12-olsa | addgene partial sequence | sequence record 128189 | RNAde-BB-1F 5'-tgccacctgacgtctaagaa-3'
CCGTGAAGGTGAGCCAGTGAGTTGATTGCTACGTAATTAGTTAGTTAGCCCTTAGTGACTCGAATTCGCG
GCCGCTTCTAGAGACAGAAAAGCCCGCCTTTCGGCGGGCTTTGCCCAGAATCCCTTCGAGCAAATCCTAG
CGAGGTGCCGCTAGATTCGCTCAAAGGAACCCTTCTTCCTGCCCGTCTGGAATCCAGGACACCTGCCAAG
GGCCTTTCGGCTGGTATGTATTTCGTCCTATTTGGGACTCATCAGCTGGATGTACGAAGGCAGCGCCGTG
CTCAGTATCTCTATCACTGATAGGGATGTCAATCTCTATCACTGATAGGGAGCTAGCCAATTGATGCATA
TAAATGTGAGCGGATAACATTGACATTGTGAGCGGATAACAAGATACTGAGCACCAATTCTACCATTCAC
CTCTTGGATTTGGGTATTAAAGAGGAGAAAGGTACCATGACTAGTCGTAAAGGCGAAGAGCTGTTCACTG
GTGTCGTCCCTATTCTGGTGGAACTGGATGGTGATGTCAACGGTCATAAGTTTTCCGTGCGTGGCGAGGG
TGAAGGTGACGCAACTAATGGTAAACTGACGCTGAAGTTCATCTGTACTACTGGTAAACTGCCGGTACCT
TGGCCGACTCTGGTAACGACGCTGACTTATGGTGTTCAGTGCTTTGCTCGTTATCCGGACCATATGAAGC
AGCATGACTTCTTCAAGTCCGCCATGCCGGAAGGCTATGTGCAGGAACGCACGATT
