>Addgene plasmid #69940 | pSCKtheoRaj12-olsa | addgene partial sequence | sequence record 128199 | RNAde-BB-2R 5'-attaccgcctttgagtgagc -3'
TGCGCTAGCTTTGTACAGTTCATCCATACCATGCGTGATGCCCGCTGCGGTTACGAACTCCAGCAGAACC
ATATGATCGCGTTTCTCGTTCGGATCTTTAGACAGAACGCTTTGCGTGCTCAGATAGTGATTGTCTGGCA
GCAGAACAGGACCATCACCGATTGGAGTGTTTTGCTGGTAGTGATCAGCCAGCTGCACGCTGCCATCCTC
CACGTTGTGGCGAATTTTAAAATTCGCTTTAATGCCATTTTTTTGTTTATCGGCGGTGATGTAAACATTG
TGGCTGTTAAAATTGTATTCCAGCTTATGGCCCAGGATATTGCCGTCTTCTTTAAAGTCAATGCCTTTCA
GCTCAATGCGGTTTACCAGGGTATCGCCTTCAAATTTCACTTCCGCACGCGTTTTGTACGTGCCGTCATC
CTTAAAGGAAATCGTGCGTTCCTGCACATAGCCTTCCGGCATGGCGGACTTGAAGAAGTCATGCTGCTTC
ATATGGTCCGGATAACGAGCAAAGCACTGAACACCATAAGTCAGCGTCGTTACCAGAGTCGGCCAAGG
